Addgene plasmid #59701: pRetroQ-Cre-ERT2
Purpose: to make Cre-ERT2 expressing stable cell line by retrovirus
Depositing lab: Richard Youle. Depositing organization: National Institute of Neurological Disorders and Strokes (NINDS).
Backbone
  Vector backbone: pRetroQ-AcGFP1-C1
  Backbone manufacturer: Clontech
  Backbone size w/o insert (bp): 6886
  Total vector size (bp): 8870
  Modifications to backbone: AcGFP1 is removed during cloning. Cre-ERT2 is cloned into NheI/EcoRI site by Gibson assembly
  Vector type: Mammalian Expression, Retroviral
  Selectable markers: Puromycin
Growth in bacteria
  Bacterial resistance: Ampicillin, 100 μg/mL
  Growth temperature: 37°C
  Growth strain: DH5alpha
  Copy number: Low Copy
Gene/Insert
  Gene/Insert name: Cre-ERT2 (alt name: inducible Cre)
  Species: Bacteriophage P1
  Insert size (bp): 1983
  Promoter: cmvIE
  Tag / fusion protein: Estrogen receptor (ERT) (C terminal on insert)
  Cloning method: Gibson Cloning
  Sequencing primers: 5′ GGT CTA TAT AAG CAG AGC TG; 3′ CGAAGGGGCCACCAAAGAAC
Terms and licenses: Academic/Nonprofit Terms; Industry Terms: Not Available to Industry
Depositor comments: ERT2-Cre-ERT2 in the same retrovirus vector (pRetroQ) has too low activity in stable cell line to prevent it to be useful. pRetroQ-Cre-ERT2 made stable cell line exhibits no leaky Cre activity whereas pCAG-Cre-ERT2 transient expression does lead to leaky Cre activity.
How to cite: pRetroQ-Cre-ERT2 was a gift from Richard Youle (Addgene plasmid # 59701 ; http://n2t.net/addgene:59701 ; RRID:Addgene_59701)
