[The description below was written by a language model from this plasmid's Addgene catalogue record, the feature table of its GenBank file and pLannotate feature annotations shown in this document.]
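Description:
pRetroQ-Cre-ERT2 is a self-inactivating gammaretroviral expression vector built on the Clontech pRetroQ-AcGFP1-C1 backbone, from which the AcGFP1 reporter was removed and replaced by a Cre-ERT2 coding sequence inserted between the NheI and EcoRI sites by Gibson assembly. The complete plasmid is 8,870 bp and is maintained in E. coli through a ColE1/pUC-type origin with ampicillin resistance; the catalogue lists it as low copy, although the annotated origin is of the high-copy type. The viral genome is transcribed in packaging cells from a hybrid CMV enhancer/promoter fused to a truncated 5' LTR. It carries a packaging signal with a truncated gag region lacking its start codon, and ends in a ΔU3 3' LTR, so that LTR promoter activity is lost after integration and expression depends on internal promoters.

Within the provirus, an internal CMV immediate-early enhancer/promoter drives bacteriophage P1 Cre recombinase fused at its C terminus to ERT2, the mutated ligand-binding domain of the human estrogen receptor. This fusion keeps Cre inactive until a tamoxifen-type ligand is supplied, giving inducible recombination between loxP sites. Downstream, a mouse PGK promoter drives puromycin N-acetyltransferase for selection of transduced mammalian cells.

The stated purpose is to generate stable Cre-ERT2-expressing cell lines by retroviral transduction. The depositor notes that such lines show no leaky Cre activity, unlike transient expression from a pCAG-based Cre-ERT2 plasmid, and that an ERT2-Cre-ERT2 version in the same vector was too weakly active to be useful. A separate 801 bp GenBank record held for this plasmid covers only part of the sequence and carries no feature annotations.
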