Features (pLannotate 1.2.2; 21 found; start..end, strand, type, name):
    309..512     +  promoter       CMV promoter: human cytomegalovirus (CMV) immediate early promoter
    513..688     +  LTR            5' LTR (truncated): truncated long terminal repeat from Moloney murine sarcoma virus
    810..1084    +  misc_feature   MESV Ψ (fragment): packaging signal of murine embryonic stem cell virus
   1151..1567    +  CDS            gag (truncated): truncated Moloney murine leukemia virus (MMLV) gag gene lacking the start codon
   1642..1945    +  enhancer       CMV enhancer: human cytomegalovirus immediate early enhancer
   1946..2149    +  promoter       CMV promoter: human cytomegalovirus (CMV) immediate early promoter
   2195..3223    +  CDS            cre: RECR_BPP1 - Experimental evidence at protein level: Swiss-Prot protein existence level 1. Catalyzes site-specific recombination between two 34-base- pair LOXP sites. Its role is to maintain the phage genome as a monomeric unit-copy plasmid in the lysogenic state. From Escherichia phage P1 (Bacteriophage P1).
   3236..4171    +  CDS            ERT2: mutated ligand-binding domain of the human estrogen receptor (Feil et al., 1997)
   4196..4232    +  misc_feature   MCS (fragment): multiple cloning site
   4265..4764    +  promoter       PGK promoter: mouse phosphoglycerate kinase 1 promoter
   4785..5384    +  CDS            PuroR: puromycin N-acetyltransferase; pac from Streptomyces alboniger; confers resistance to puromycin
   5455..5527    +  CDS            env (fragment): murine leukemia virus gPr80 envelope polyprotein precursor; env; proteolytically cleaved into gp70SU and p15TM subunits
   5569..6001    +  LTR            3' LTR (ΔU3): self-inactivating 3' long terminal repeat (LTR) from Moloney murine leukemia virus
   6070..6110    +  CDS            rop (fragment): Rop protein, which maintains plasmids at low copy number; rop
   6212..6250    +  misc_feature   bom (fragment): basis of mobility region from pBR322
   6267..6596    +  promoter       SV40 promoter: SV40 enhancer and early promoter
   6602..6703    +  misc_feature   bom (fragment): basis of mobility region from pBR322
   6889..7477    -  rep_origin     ori: high-copy-number ColE1/pMB1/pBR322/pUC origin of replication
   7648..8508    -  CDS            AmpR: β-lactamase; bla; confers resistance to ampicillin, carbenicillin, and related antibiotics
   8509..8613    -  promoter       AmpR promoter: bla
   8799..308     +  enhancer       CMV enhancer (across the origin): human cytomegalovirus immediate early enhancer
>Addgene plasmid #59701 | pRetroQ-Cre-ERT2 | depositor full sequence | sequence record 93474 | pRetroQ-Cre-ERT2 sequence 8870 bps
TCCGCGTTACATAACTTACGGTAAATGGCCCGCCTGGCTGACCGCCCAACGACCCCCGCCCATTGACGTC
AATAATGACGTATGTTCCCATAGTAACGCCAATAGGGACTTTCCATTGACGTCAATGGGTGGAGTATTTA
CGGTAAACTGCCCACTTGGCAGTACATCAAGTGTATCATATGCCAAGTACGCCCCCTATTGACGTCAATG
ACGGTAAATGGCCCGCCTGGCATTATGCCCAGTACATGACCTTATGGGACTTTCCTACTTGGCAGTACAT
CTACGTATTAGTCATCGCTATTACCATGGTGATGCGGTTTTGGCAGTACATCAATGGGCGTGGATAGCGG
TTTGACTCACGGGGATTTCCAAGTCTCCACCCCATTGACGTCAATGGGAGTTTGTTTTGGCACCAAAATC
AACGGGACTTTCCAAAATGTCGTAACAACTCCGCCCCATTGACGCAAATGGGCGGTAGGCGTGTACGGTG
GGAGGTCTATATAAGCAGAGCTCAATAAAAGAGCCCACAACCCCTCACTCGGCGCGCCAGTCTTCCGATA
GACTGCGTCGCCCGGGTACCCGTATTCCCAATAAAGCCTCTTGCTGTTTGCATCCGAATCGTGGTCTCGC
TGTTCCTTGGGAGGGTCTCCTCTGAGTGATTGACTACCCACGACGGGGGTCTTTCATTTGGGGGCTCGTC
CGGGATTTGGAGACCCCTGCCCAGGGACCACCGACCCACCACCGGGAGGTAAGCTGGCCAGCAACTTATC
TGTGTCTGTCCGATTGTCTAGTGTCTATGTTTGATGTTATGCGCCTGCGTCTGTACTAGTTAGCTAACTA
GCTCTGTATCTGGCGGACCCGTGGTGGAACTGACGAGTTCTGAACACCCGGCCGCAACCCTGGGAGACGT
CCCAGGGACTTTGGGGGCCGTTTTTGTGGCCCGACCTGAGGAAGGGAGTCGATGTGGAATCCGACCCCGT
CAGGATATGTGGTTCTGGTAGGAGACGAGAACCTAAAACAGTTCCCGCCTCCGTCTGAATTTTTGCTTTC
GGTTTGGAACCGAAGCCGCGCGTCTTGTCTGCTGCAGCGCTGCAGCATCGTTCTGTGTTGTCTCTGTCTG
ACTGTGTTTCTGTATTTGTCTGAAAATTAGGGCCAGACTGTTACCACTCCCTTAAGTTTGACCTTAGGTC
ACTGGAAAGATGTCGAGCGGATCGCTCACAACCAGTCGGTAGATGTCAAGAAGAGACGTTGGGTTACCTT
CTGCTCTGCAGAATGGCCAACCTTTAACGTCGGATGGCCGCGAGACGGCACCTTTAACCGAGACCTCATC
ACCCAGGTTAAGATCAAGGTCTTTTCACCTGGCCCGCATGGACACCCAGACCAGGTCCCCTACATCGTGA
CCTGGGAAGCCTTGGCTTTTGACCCCCCTCCCTGGGTCAAGCCCTTTGTACACCCTAAGCCTCCGCCTCC
TCTTCCTCCATCCGCCCCGTCTCTCCCCCTTGAACCTCCTCGTTCGACCCCGCCTCGATCCTCCCTTTAT
CCAGCCCTCACTCCTTCTCTAGGCGCCGGAATTGAAGATCATAGTTATTAATAGTAATCAATTACGGGGT
CATTAGTTCATAGCCCATATATGGAGTTCCGCGTTACATAACTTACGGTAAATGGCCCGCCTGGCTGACC
GCCCAACGACCCCCGCCCATTGACGTCAATAATGACGTATGTTCCCATAGTAACGCCAATAGGGACTTTC
CATTGACGTCAATGGGTGGAGTATTTACGGTAAACTGCCCACTTGGCAGTACATCAAGTGTATCATATGC
CAAGTACGCCCCCTATTGACGTCAATGACGGTAAATGGCCCGCCTGGCATTATGCCCAGTACATGACCTT
ATGGGACTTTCCTACTTGGCAGTACATCTACGTATTAGTCATCGCTATTACCATGGTGATGCGGTTTTGG
CAGTACATCAATGGGCGTGGATAGCGGTTTGACTCACGGGGATTTCCAAGTCTCCACCCCATTGACGTCA
ATGGGAGTTTGTTTTGGCACCAAAATCAACGGGACTTTCCAAAATGTCGTAACAACTCCGCCCCATTGAC
GCAAATGGGCGGTAGGCGTGTACGGTGGGAGGTCTATATAAGCAGAGCTGGTTTAGTGAACCGTCAGATC
CGCTAGCAATTCTGAGCCGCCACCATGTCCAATTTACTGACCGTACACCAAAATTTGCCTGCATTACCGG
TCGATGCAACGAGTGATGAGGTTCGCAAGAACCTGATGGACATGTTCAGGGATCGCCAGGCGTTTTCTGA
GCATACCTGGAAAATGCTTCTGTCCGTTTGCCGGTCGTGGGCGGCATGGTGCAAGTTGAATAACCGGAAA
TGGTTTCCCGCAGAACCTGAAGATGTTCGCGATTATCTTCTATATCTTCAGGCGCGCGGTCTGGCAGTAA
AAACTATCCAGCAACATTTGGGCCAGCTAAACATGCTTCATCGTCGGTCCGGGCTGCCACGACCAAGTGA
CAGCAATGCTGTTTCACTGGTTATGCGGCGGATCCGAAAAGAAAACGTTGATGCCGGTGAACGTGCAAAA
CAGGCTCTAGCGTTCGAACGCACTGATTTCGACCAGGTTCGTTCACTCATGGAAAATAGCGATCGCTGCC
AGGATATACGTAATCTGGCATTTCTGGGGATTGCTTATAACACCCTGTTACGTATAGCCGAAATTGCCAG
GATCAGGGTTAAAGATATCTCACGTACTGACGGTGGGAGAATGTTAATCCATATTGGCAGAACGAAAACG
CTGGTTAGCACCGCAGGTGTAGAGAAGGCACTTAGCCTGGGGGTAACTAAACTGGTCGAGCGATGGATTT
CCGTCTCTGGTGTAGCTGATGATCCGAATAACTACCTGTTTTGCCGGGTCAGAAAAAATGGTGTTGCCGC
GCCATCTGCCACCAGCCAGCTATCAACTCGCGCCCTGGAAGGGATTTTTGAAGCAACTCATCGATTGATT
TACGGCGCTAAGGATGACTCTGGTCAGAGATACCTGGCCTGGTCTGGACACAGTGCCCGTGTCGGAGCCG
CGCGAGATATGGCCCGCGCTGGAGTTTCAATACCGGAGATCATGCAAGCTGGTGGCTGGACCAATGTAAA
TATTGTCATGAACTATATCCGTAACCTGGATAGTGAAACAGGGGCAATGGTGCGCCTGCTGGAAGATGGC
GATCTCGAGCCATCTGCTGGAGACATGAGAGCTGCCAACCTTTGGCCAAGCCCGCTCATGATCAAACGCT
CTAAGAAGAACAGCCTGGCCTTGTCCCTGACGGCCGACCAGATGGTCAGTGCCTTGTTGGATGCTGAGCC
CCCCATACTCTATTCCGAGTATGATCCTACCAGACCCTTCAGTGAAGCTTCGATGATGGGCTTACTGACC
AACCTGGCAGACAGGGAGCTGGTTCACATGATCAACTGGGCGAAGAGGGTGCCAGGCTTTGTGGATTTGA
CCCTCCATGATCAGGTCCACCTTCTAGAATGTGCCTGGCTAGAGATCCTGATGATTGGTCTCGTCTGGCG
CTCCATGGAGCACCCAGTGAAGCTACTGTTTGCTCCTAACTTGCTCTTGGACAGGAACCAGGGAAAATGT
GTAGAGGGCATGGTGGAGATCTTCGACATGCTGCTGGCTACATCATCTCGGTTCCGCATGATGAATCTGC
AGGGAGAGGAGTTTGTGTGCCTCAAATCTATTATTTTGCTTAATTCTGGAGTGTACACATTTCTGTCCAG
CACCCTGAAGTCTCTGGAAGAGAAGGACCATATCCACCGAGTCCTGGACAAGATCACAGACACTTTGATC
CACCTGATGGCCAAGGCAGGCCTGACCCTGCAGCAGCAGCACCAGCGGCTGGCCCAGCTCCTCCTCATCC
TCTCCCACATCAGGCACATGAGTAACAAAGGCATGGAGCATCTGTACAGCATGAAGTGCAAGAACGTGGT
GCCCCTCTATGACCTGCTGCTGGAGGCGGCGGACGCCCACCGCCTACATGCGCCCACTAGCCGTGGAGGG
GCATCCGTGGAGGAGACGGACCAAAGCCACTTGGCCACTGCGGGCTCTACTTCATCGCATTCCTTGCAAA
AGTATTACATCACGGGGGAGGCAGAGGGTTTCCCTGCCACAGCTTGATAGCGGCCGCACTCCTCAGAATT
CTGCAGTCGACGGTACCGCGGGCCCGGGATCCACCGGATCTAGATAACTGATCATAATTCTACCGGGTAG
GGGAGGCGCTTTTCCCAAGGCAGTCTGGAGCATGCGCTTTAGCAGCCCCGCTGGGCACTTGGCGCTACAC
AAGTGGCCTCTGGCCTCGCACACATTCCACATCCACCGGTAGGCGCCAACCGGCTCCGTTCTTTGGTGGC
CCCTTCGCGCCACCTTCTACTCCTCCCCTAGTCAGGAAGTTCCCCCCCGCCCCGCAGCTCGCGTCGTGCA
GGACGTGACAAATGGAAGTAGCACGTCTCACTAGTCTCGTGCAGATGGACAGCACCGCTGAGCAATGGAA
GCGGGTAGGCCTTTGGGGCAGCGGCCAATAGCAGCTTTGCTCCTTCGCTTTCTGGGCTCAGAGGCTGGGA
AGGGGTGGGTCCGGGGGCGGGCTCAGGGGCGGGCTCAGGGGCGGGGCGGGCGCCCGAAGGTCCTCCGGAG
GCCCGGCATTCTGCACGCTTCAAAAGCGCACGTCTGCCGCGCTGTTCTCCTCTTCCTCATCTCCGGGCCT
TTCGACCTGCAGCCCAAGCTTACCATGACCGAGTACAAGCCCACGGTGCGCCTCGCCACCCGCGACGACG
TCCCCAGGGCCGTACGCACCCTCGCCGCCGCGTTCGCCGACTACCCCGCCACGCGCCACACCGTCGATCC
GGACCGCCACATCGAGCGGGTCACCGAGCTGCAAGAACTCTTCCTCACGCGCGTCGGGCTCGACATCGGC
AAGGTGTGGGTCGCGGACGACGGCGCCGCGGTGGCGGTCTGGACCACGCCGGAGAGCGTCGAAGCGGGGG
CGGTGTTCGCCGAGATCGGCCCGCGCATGGCCGAGTTGAGCGGTTCCCGGCTGGCCGCGCAGCAACAGAT
GGAAGGCCTCCTGGCGCCGCACCGGCCCAAGGAGCCCGCGTGGTTCCTGGCCACCGTCGGCGTCTCGCCC
GACCACCAGGGCAAGGGTCTGGGCAGCGCCGTCGTGCTCCCCGGAGTGGAGGCGGCCGAGCGCGCCGGGG
TGCCCGCCTTCCTGGAGACCTCCGCGCCCCGCAACCTCCCCTTCTACGAGCGGCTCGGCTTCACCGTCAC
CGCCGACGTCGAGGTGCCCGAAGGACCGCGCACCTGGTGCATGACCCGCAAGCCCGGTGCCTGACGCCCG
CCCCACGACCCGCAGCGCCCGACCGAAAGGAGCGCACGACCCCATGCATCGGCGTCTCGATCGAGATATC
AGTGGTCCAGGCTCTAGTTTTGACTCAACAATATCACCAGCTGAAGCCTATAGAGTACGAGCCATAGATA
AAATAAAAGATTTTATTTAGTCTCCAGAAAAAGGGGGGAATGAAAGACCCCACCTGTAGGTTTGGCAAGC
TACTAGCTTAAGTAACGCCATTTTGCAAGGCATGGAAAAATACATAACTGAGAATAGAGAAGTTCAGATC
AAGGTCAGGAACAGATGGAACAGGGTCGATCGACCCTAGAGAACCATCAGATGTTTCCAGGGTGCCCCAA
GGACCTGAAATGACCCTGTGCCTTATTTGAACTAACCAATCAGTTCGCTTCTCGCTTCTGTTCGCGCGCT
TCTGCTCCCCGAGCTCAATAAAAGAGCCCACAACCCCTCACTCGGGGCGCCAGTCCTCCGATTGACTGAG
TCGCCCGGGTACCCGTGTATCCAATAAACCCTCTTGCAGTTGCATCCGACTTGTGGTCTCGCTGTTCCTT
GGGAGGGTCTCCTCTGAGTGATTGACTACCCGTCAGCGGGGGTCTTTCATTTGGGGGCTCGTCCGGGATC
GGGAGACCCCTGCCCAGGGACCACCGACCCACCACCGGGAGGTAAGCTGGCTGCCTCGCGCGTTTCGGTG
ATGACGGTGAAAACCTCTGACACATGCAGCTCCCGGAGACGGTCACAGCTTGTCTGTAAGCGGATGCCGG
GAGCAGACAAGCCCGTCAGGGCGCGTCAGCGGGTGTTGGCGGGTGTCGGGGCGCAGCCATGACCCAGTCA
CGTAGCGATAGCGGAGTGTAGATCCGGCTGTGGAATGTGTGTCAGTTAGGGTGTGGAAAGTCCCCAGGCT
CCCCAGCAGGCAGAAGTATGCAAAGCATGCATCTCAATTAGTCAGCAACCAGGTGTGGAAAGTCCCCAGG
CTCCCCAGCAGGCAGAAGTATGCAAAGCATGCATCTCAATTAGTCAGCAACCATAGTCCCGCCCCTAACT
CCGCCCATCCCGCCCCTAACTCCGCCCAGTTCCGCCCATTCTCCGCCCCATGGCTGACTAATTTTTTTTA
TTTATGCAGAGGCCGAGGCCGCCTCGGCCTCTGAGCTATTCCAGAAGTAGTGAGGAGGCTTTTTTGGAGG
CCTAGGCTTTTGCAAAAAGCTTACTGGCTTAACTATGCGGCATCAGAGCAGATTGTACTGAGAGTGCACC
ATATGCGGTGTGAAATACCGCACAGATGCGTAAGGAGAAAATACCGCATCAGGCGCTCTTCCGCTTCCTC
GCTCACTGACTCGCTGCGCTCGGTCGTTCGGCTGCGGCGAGCGGTATCAGCTCACTCAAAGGCGGTAATA
CGGTTATCCACAGAATCAGGGGATAACGCAGGAAAGAACATGTGAGCAAAAGGCCAGCAAAAGGCCAGGA
ACCGTAAAAAGGCCGCGTTGCTGGCGTTTTTCCATAGGCTCCGCCCCCCTGACGAGCATCACAAAAATCG
ACGCTCAAGTCAGAGGTGGCGAAACCCGACAGGACTATAAAGATACCAGGCGTTTCCCCCTGGAAGCTCC
CTCGTGCGCTCTCCTGTTCCGACCCTGCCGCTTACCGGATACCTGTCCGCCTTTCTCCCTTCGGGAAGCG
TGGCGCTTTCTCATAGCTCACGCTGTAGGTATCTCAGTTCGGTGTAGGTCGTTCGCTCCAAGCTGGGCTG
TGTGCACGAACCCCCCGTTCAGCCCGACCGCTGCGCCTTATCCGGTAACTATCGTCTTGAGTCCAACCCG
GTAAGACACGACTTATCGCCACTGGCAGCAGCCACTGGTAACAGGATTAGCAGAGCGAGGTATGTAGGCG
GTGCTACAGAGTTCTTGAAGTGGTGGCCTAACTACGGCTACACTAGAAGGACAGTATTTGGTATCTGCGC
TCTGCTGAAGCCAGTTACCTTCGGAAAAAGAGTTGGTAGCTCTTGATCCGGCAAACAAACCACCGCTGGT
AGCGGTGGTTTTTTTGTTTGCAAGCAGCAGATTACGCGCAGAAAAAAAGGATCTCAAGAAGATCCTTTGA
TCTTTTCTACGGGGTCTGACGCTCAGTGGAACGAAAACTCACGTTAAGGGATTTTGGTCATGAGATTATC
AAAAAGGATCTTCACCTAGATCCTTTTAAATTAAAAATGAAGTTTTAAATCAATCTAAAGTATATATGAG
TAAACTTGGTCTGACAGTTACCAATGCTTAATCAGTGAGGCACCTATCTCAGCGATCTGTCTATTTCGTT
CATCCATAGTTGCCTGACTCCCCGTCGTGTAGATAACTACGATACGGGAGGGCTTACCATCTGGCCCCAG
TGCTGCAATGATACCGCGAGACCCACGCTCACCGGCTCCAGATTTATCAGCAATAAACCAGCCAGCCGGA
AGGGCCGAGCGCAGAAGTGGTCCTGCAACTTTATCCGCCTCCATCCAGTCTATTAATTGTTGCCGGGAAG
CTAGAGTAAGTAGTTCGCCAGTTAATAGTTTGCGCAACGTTGTTGCCATTGCTGCAGGCATCGTGGTGTC
ACGCTCGTCGTTTGGTATGGCTTCATTCAGCTCCGGTTCCCAACGATCAAGGCGAGTTACATGATCCCCC
ATGTTGTGCAAAAAAGCGGTTAGCTCCTTCGGTCCTCCGATCGTTGTCAGAAGTAAGTTGGCCGCAGTGT
TATCACTCATGGTTATGGCAGCACTGCATAATTCTCTTACTGTCATGCCATCCGTAAGATGCTTTTCTGT
GACTGGTGAGTACTCAACCAAGTCATTCTGAGAATAGTGTATGCGGCGACCGAGTTGCTCTTGCCCGGCG
TCAACACGGGATAATACCGCGCCACATAGCAGAACTTTAAAAGTGCTCATCATTGGAAAACGTTCTTCGG
GGCGAAAACTCTCAAGGATCTTACCGCTGTTGAGATCCAGTTCGATGTAACCCACTCGTGCACCCAACTG
ATCTTCAGCATCTTTTACTTTCACCAGCGTTTCTGGGTGAGCAAAAACAGGAAGGCAAAATGCCGCAAAA
AAGGGAATAAGGGCGACACGGAAATGTTGAATACTCATACTCTTCCTTTTTCAATATTATTGAAGCATTT
ATCAGGGTTATTGTCTCATGAGCGGATACATATTTGAATGTATTTAGAAAAATAAACAAATAGGGGTTCC
GCGCACATTTCCCCGAAAAGTGCCACCTGACGTCTAAGAAACCATTATTATCATGACATTAACCTATAAA
AATAGGCGTATCACGAGGCCCTTTCGTCTTCAAGAATTAGCTTGGCCATTGCATACGTTGTATCCATATC
ATAATATGTACATTTATATTGGCTCATGTCCAACATTACCGCCATGTTGACATTGATTATTGACTAGTTA
TTAATAGTAATCAATTACGGGGTCATTAGTTCATAGCCCATATATGGAGT
