LOCUS       Exported 801 bp ds-DNA linear SYN 18-MAY-2021
DEFINITION  to make Cre-ERT2 expressing stable cell line by retrovirus.
ACCESSION   .
VERSION     .
KEYWORDS    pRetroQ-Cre-ERT2
SOURCE      synthetic DNA construct
  ORGANISM  synthetic DNA construct
REFERENCE   1 (bases 1 to 801)
  TITLE     pRetroQ-Cre-ERT2
  JOURNAL   Unpublished
REFERENCE   2 (bases 1 to 801)
  AUTHORS   .
  TITLE     Direct Submission
  JOURNAL   Exported May 18, 2021 from SnapGene Server 1.1.58
            http://www.snapgene.com
FEATURES             Location/Qualifiers
     source          1..801
                     /organism="synthetic DNA construct"
                     /mol_type="other DNA"
ORIGIN
        1 gtgcccgtgt cggagccgcg cgagatatgg cccgcgctgg agtttcaata ccggagatca
       61 tgcaagctgg tggctggacc aatgtaaata ttgtcatgaa ctatatccgt aacctggata
      121 gtgaaacagg ggcaatggtg cgcctgctgg aagatggcga tctcgagcca tctgctggag
      181 acatgagagc tgccaacctt tggccaagcc cgctcatgat caaacgctct aagaagaaca
      241 gcctggcctt gtccctgacg gccgaccaga tggtcagtgc cttgttggat gctgagcccc
      301 ccatactcta ttccgagtat gatcctacca gacccttcag tgaagcttcg atgatgggct
      361 tactgaccaa cctggcagac agggagctgg ttcacatgat caactgggcg aagagggtgc
      421 caggctttgt ggatttgacc ctccatgatc aggtccacct tctagaatgt gcctggctag
      481 agatcctgat gattggtctc gtctggcgct ccatggagca cccagtgaag ctactgtttg
      541 ctcctaactt gctcttggac aggaaccagg gaaaatgtgt agagggcatg gtggagatct
      601 tcgacatgct gctggctaca tcatctcggt tccgcatgat gaatctgcag ggagaggagt
      661 ttgtgtgcct caaatctatt attttgctta attctggagt gtacacattt ctgtccagca
      721 ccctgaagtc tctggaagag aaggaccata tccaccgagt cctggacaag atcacagaca
      781 ctttgatcca cctgatggcc a
//
