>Addgene plasmid #59701 | pRetroQ-Cre-ERT2 | addgene partial sequence | sequence record 97504 | LNCX 5'-AGCTCGTTTAGTGAACCGTCAGATC-3'
ATTTACTGACCGTACACCAAAATTTGCCTGCATTACCGGTCGATGCAACGAGTGATGAGGTTCGCAAGAA
CCTGATGGACATGTTCAGGGATCGCCAGGCGTTTTCTGAGCATACCTGGAAAATGCTTCTGTCCGTTTGC
CGGTCGTGGGCGGCATGGTGCAAGTTGAATAACCGGAAATGGTTTCCCGCAGAACCTGAAGATGTTCGCG
ATTATCTTCTATATCTTCAGGCGCGCGGTCTGGCAGTAAAAACTATCCAGCAACATTTGGGCCAGCTAAA
CATGCTTCATCGTCGGTCCGGGCTGCCACGACCAAGTGACAGCAATGCTGTTTCACTGGTTATGCGGCGG
ATCCGAAAAGAAAACGTTGATGCCGGTGAACGTGCAAAACAGGCTCTAGCGTTCGAACGCACTGATTTCG
ACCAGGTTCGTTCACTCATGGAAAATAGCGATCGCTGCCAGGATATACGTAATCTGGCATTTCTGGGGAT
TGCTTATAACACCCTGTTACGTATAGCCGAAATTGCCAGGATCAGGGTTAAAGATATCTCACGTACTGAC
GGTGGGAGAATGTTAATCCATATTGGCAGAACGAAAA
