>Addgene plasmid #59701 | pRetroQ-Cre-ERT2 | addgene partial sequence | sequence record 97507 | MSCV_C_rev2 5'-ggccagaggccacttgtgtagcgcc-3'
AAGCGCATGCTCCAGACTGCCTTGGGAAAAGCGCCTCCCCTACCCGGTAGAATTATGATCAGTTATCTAG
ATCCGGTGGATCCCGGGCCCGCGGTACCGTCGACTGCAGAATTCTGAGGAGTGCGGCCGCTATCAAGCTG
TGGCAGGGAAACCCTCTGCCTCCCCCGTGATGTAATACTTTTGCAAGGAATGCGATGAAGTAGAGCCCGC
AGTGGCCAAGTGGCTTTGGTCCGTCTCCTCCACGGATGCCCCTCCACGGCTAGTGGGCGCATGTAGGCGG
TGGGCGTCCGCCGCCTCCAGCAGCAGGTCATAGAGGGGCACCACGTTCTTGCACTTCATGCTGTACAGAT
GCTCCATGCCTTTGTTACTCATGTGCCTGATGTGGGAGAGGATGAGGAGGAGCTGGGCCAGCCGCTGGTG
CTGCTGCTGCAGGGTCAGGCCTGCCTTGGCCATCAGGTGGATCAAAGTGTCTGTGATCTTGTCCAGGACT
CGGTGGATATGGTCCTTCTCTTCCAGAGACTTCAGGGTGCTGGACAGAAATGTGTACACTCCAGAATTAA
GCAAAATAATAGATTTGAGGCACACAAACTCCTCTCCCTGCAGATTCATCATGCGGAACCGAGATGATGT
AGCCAGCAGCATGTCGAAGATCTCCACCATGCCCTCTACACATTTTCCCTGGTTCCTGTCCAAGAGCAAG
TTAGGAGCAAACAGTAGCTTCACTGGGTGCTCCATGGAGCGCCAGACGAGACCAATCATCAGGATCTCTA
GCCAGGCACATTCTAGAAGGTGGACCTGATCATGGAGGGTCAAATCCACAAAGCCTGGCACCCTCTTCGC
